Addgene plasmid #171637: pJRH056
Purpose: Plasmid containing a U6 promoter expressing a spyCas9 tdTom sgRNA298 and CAG promoter expressing mTagBFP2
Depositing lab: Jennifer Doudna. Depositing organization: University of California, Berkeley. Publication: Targeted delivery of CRISPR-Cas9 and transgenes enables complex immune cell engineering. Hamilton JR, Tsuchida CA, Nguyen DN, Shy BR, McGarrigle ER, Sandoval Espinoza CR, Carr D, Blaeschke F, Marson A, Doudna JA. Cell Rep. 2021 Jun 1;35(9):109207. doi: 10.1016/j.celrep.2021.109207. PubMed 34077734.
Backbone
  Vector backbone: Custom
  Backbone size w/o insert (bp): 4230
  Total vector size (bp): 4943
  Vector type: Mammalian Expression, Lentiviral, CRISPR
Growth in bacteria
  Bacterial resistance: Ampicillin, 100 μg/mL
  Growth temperature: 37°C
  Growth strain: NEB Stable
  Copy number: Low Copy
Gene/Insert 1
  Gene/Insert name: spyCas9 sgRNA-tdTomato
  Insert size (bp): 20
  Promoter: U6
  Cloning method: Restriction Enzyme; 5′ cloning site BbsI (destroyed during cloning); 3′ cloning site BbsI (destroyed during cloning)
  Sequencing primers: 5′ GCTGTTAGAGAGATAATTGG; 3′ TATTGGCGTTACTATTGACG
Gene/Insert 2
  Gene/Insert name: mTagBFP2
  Insert size (bp): 689
  Promoter: CAG
  Cloning method: Unknown
  Sequencing primers: 5′ TAATTACCTGGAGCACCTGC; 3′ CTCATTTTATTAGGAAAGGACAGTGG
Terms and licenses: Academic/Nonprofit Terms; Industry Terms: Not Available to Industry
How to cite: pJRH056 was a gift from Jennifer Doudna (Addgene plasmid # 171637 ; http://n2t.net/addgene:171637 ; RRID:Addgene_171637)
