[The description below was written by a language model from this plasmid's Addgene catalogue record and pLannotate feature annotations shown in this document.]
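Description:
pJRH056 is a custom-backbone mammalian expression plasmid of roughly 4.9 kb that carries two independent expression units: a Streptococcus pyogenes Cas9 single guide RNA directed against tdTomato (sgRNA298) and the blue fluorescent protein mTagBFP2. It is propagated in E. coli under ampicillin selection, with a β-lactamase gene and its promoter, a ColE1/pUC-type origin and an f1 phage origin annotated in the backbone. The catalogue lists it as low copy, although the annotated origin is of the high-copy type and only a small rop fragment is detected.

The guide cassette uses the human U6 RNA polymerase III promoter followed by a 20-nt spacer, which was inserted through BbsI sites destroyed during cloning. Downstream lie sequences matching the SpCas9 tracrRNA and guide scaffold; their detection as two fragments suggests a modified scaffold variant. The reporter cassette is a CAG-style promoter, made up of the CMV enhancer, a chicken β-actin promoter and a hybrid CBA/MVM intron. It drives the TagBFP-family coding sequence and ends in a bovine growth hormone polyadenylation signal.

The catalogue classifies the vector as lentiviral, but the feature table shows no LTRs, packaging signal, RRE or WPRE. Instead it identifies a single AAV2 inverted terminal repeat downstream of the poly(A) signal. The sequence record is a partial NGS result slightly shorter than the stated total size, so some elements may be missing from the annotation.

The construct supplies a tdTomato-targeting guide with a BFP marker for transfected or producer cells. This fits the associated work on targeted delivery of Cas9 and transgenes to immune cells, where Cas9 itself comes from a separate source.
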