Features (pLannotate 1.2.2; 17 found; start..end, strand, type, name):
    107..334     +  intron         hybrid intron: hybrid between chicken β-actin (CBA) and minute virus of mice (MMV) introns (Gray et al., 2011)
    352..1044    +  CDS            TagBFP: TagBFP is a basic (constitutively fluorescent) blue fluorescent protein published in 2008, derived from Entacmaea quadricolor. It is reported to be a very rapidly-maturing monomer with very low acid sensitivity.
   1078..1189    +  polyA_signal   bGH poly(A) signal: bovine growth hormone polyadenylation signal
   1294..1434    +  repeat_region  AAV2 ITR: inverted terminal repeat of adeno-associated virus serotype 2 inverted
   1439..1490    -  misc_feature   bom (fragment): basis of mobility region from pBR322
   1509..1964    +  rep_origin     f1 ori (sequence partly withheld): f1 bacteriophage origin of replication; arrow indicates direction of (+) strand synthesis
   1965..2014    -  misc_feature   bom (fragment): basis of mobility region from pBR322
   2116..2151    -  CDS            rop (fragment): Rop protein, which maintains plasmids at low copy number; rop
   2246..2350    +  promoter       AmpR promoter: bla
   2351..3211    +  CDS            AmpR: β-lactamase; bla; confers resistance to ampicillin, carbenicillin, and related antibiotics
   3382..3970    +  rep_origin     ori: high-copy-number ColE1/pMB1/pBR322/pUC origin of replication
   4032..4272    +  promoter       U6 promoter: RNA polymerase III promoter for human U6 snRNA
   4320..4387    +  misc_RNA       tracrRNA (fragment): trans-activating CRISPR RNA for the Streptococcus pyogenes CRISPR/Cas9 system
   4394..4437    +  misc_RNA       gRNA scaffold (fragment): guide RNA scaffold for the Streptococcus pyogenes CRISPR/Cas9 system
   4484..4769    +  enhancer       CMV enhancer: human cytomegalovirus immediate early enhancer; contains an 18-bp deletion relative to the standard CMV enhancer
   4771..1       +  promoter       chicken β-actin promoter (fragment) (across the origin): contains a 21-bp deletion relative to the standard chicken β-actin promoter
   4872..106     +  promoter       chicken β-actin promoter (fragment) (across the origin): contains a 21-bp deletion relative to the standard chicken β-actin promoter
>Addgene plasmid #171637 | pJRH056 | addgene full sequence | sequence record 354439 | Addgene Partial NGS Result
GAGAGGTGCGGCGGCAGCCAATCAGAGCGGCGCGCTCCGAAAGTTTCCTTTTATGGCGAGGCGGCGGCGG
CGGCGGCCCTATAAAAAGCGAAGCGCGCGGCGGGCGGGAGTCGCTGCGCGCTGCCTTCGCCCCGTGCCCC
GCTCCGCCGCCGCCTCGCGCCGCCCGCCCCGGCTCTGACTGACCGCGTTACTCCCACAGGTGAGCGGGCG
GGACGGCCCTTCTCCTCCGGGCTGTAATTAGCTGAGCAAGAGGTAAGGGTTTAAGGGATGGTTGGTTGGT
GGGGTATTAATGTTTAATTACCTGGAGCACCTGCCTGAAATCACTTTTTTTCAGGTTGGACCGGTGCCAC
CATGTCTGAACTCATCAAGGAGAACATGCACATGAAACTCTACATGGAGGGGACCGTAGACAATCATCAC
TTCAAGTGTACAAGTGAAGGGGAGGGGAAGCCTTACGAAGGGACTCAAACTATGAGAATTAAGGTTGTCG
AGGGCGGCCCCCTTCCCTTTGCGTTTGACATCCTCGCCACCAGTTTCTTGTATGGTTCCAAGACGTTTAT
AAATCATACACAGGGAATACCTGACTTCTTTAAACAAAGTTTTCCAGAGGGTTTCACATGGGAAAGGGTT
ACCACTTATGAGGATGGCGGAGTACTCACCGCTACCCAAGATACATCTCTGCAAGATGGTTGCCTGATTT
ACAATGTAAAAATCCGAGGAGTTAACTTTACATCCAATGGTCCTGTTATGCAGAAAAAGACATTGGGGTG
GGAAGCATTTACAGAAACGCTCTACCCCGCCGACGGGGGCTTGGAGGGCCGCAATGACATGGCTCTCAAA
TTGGTAGGTGGTAGTCATCTTATCGCGAACGCGAAAACTACCTACCGATCCAAGAAGCCCGCTAAAAATC
TCAAAATGCCGGTCTATTACGTGGACTACAGACTGGAACGCAAGGAAGCTAACAACGAGACATACGTTGA
GCAACATGAAGTGGCCGTGGCCAGATATTGCGATCTGCCGAGTAAGCTCGGGCACAAATTGAACTAAGAA
TTCCTAGAGCTCGCTGATCAGCCTCGACTGTGCCTTCTAGTTGCCAGCCATCTGTTGTTTGCCCCTCCCC
CGTGCCTTCCTTGACCCTGGAAGGTGCCACTCCCACTGTCCTTTCCTAATAAAATGAGGAAATTGCATCG
CATTGTCTGAGTAGGTGTCATTCTATTCTGGGGGGTGGGGTGGGGCAGGACAGCAAGGGGGAGGATTGGG
AAGAGAATAGCAGGCATGCTGGGGAGCGGCCGCAGGAACCCCTAGTGATGGAGTTGGCCACTCCCTCTCT
GCGCGCTCGCTCGCTCACTGAGGCCGGGCGACCAAAGGTCGCCCGACGCCCGGGCTTTGCCCGGGCGGCC
TCAGTGAGCGAGCGAGCGCGCAGCTGCCTGCAGGGGCGCCTGATGCGGTATTTTCTCCTTACGCATCTGT
GCGGTATTTCACACCGCATA
[95 nt withheld, positions 1491-1585]
T
[46 nt withheld, positions 1587-1632]
C
[141 nt withheld, positions 1634-1774]
CCTTTGACGTTGGAGTCCACGTTCTTT
[37 nt withheld, positions 1802-1838]
ACTCTATCTCGGGCTATTCTTTTGATTTATAAGGGATTTTGCCGATTTCGGTCTATTGGTTAAAAAATGA
GCTGATTTAACAAAAATTTAACGCGAATTTTAACAAAATATTAACGTTTACAATTTTATGGTGCACTCTC
AGTACAATCTGCTCTGATGCCGCATAGTTAAGCCAGCCCCGACACCCGCCAACACCCGCTGACGCGCCCT
GACGGGCTTGTCTGCTCCCGGCATCCGCTTACAGACAAGCTGTGACCGTCTCCGGGAGCTGCATGTGTCA
GAGGTTTTCACCGTCATCACCGAAACGCGCGAGACGAAAGGGCCTCGTGATACGCCTATTTTTATAGGTT
AATGTCATGATAATAATGGTTTCTTAGACGTCAGGTGGCACTTTTCGGGGAAATGTGCGCGGAACCCCTA
TTTGTTTATTTTTCTAAATACATTCAAATATGTATCCGCTCATGAGACAATAACCCTGATAAATGCTTCA
ATAATATTGAAAAAGGAAGAGTATGAGTATTCAACATTTCCGTGTCGCCCTTATTCCCTTTTTTGCGGCA
TTTTGCCTTCCTGTTTTTGCTCACCCAGAAACGCTGGTGAAAGTAAAAGATGCTGAAGATCAGTTGGGTG
CACGAGTGGGTTACATCGAACTGGATCTCAACAGCGGTAAGATCCTTGAGAGTTTTCGCCCCGAAGAACG
TTTTCCAATGATGAGCACTTTTAAAGTTCTGCTATGTGGCGCGGTATTATCCCGTATTGACGCCGGGCAA
GAGCAACTCGGTCGCCGCATACACTATTCTCAGAATGACTTGGTTGAGTACTCACCAGTCACAGAAAAGC
ATCTTACGGATGGCATGACAGTAAGAGAATTATGCAGTGCTGCCATAACCATGAGTGATAACACTGCGGC
CAACTTACTTCTGACAACGATCGGAGGACCGAAGGAGCTAACCGCTTTTTTGCACAACATGGGGGATCAT
GTAACTCGCCTTGATCGTTGGGAACCGGAGCTGAATGAAGCCATACCAAACGACGAGCGTGACACCACGA
TGCCTGTAGCAATGGCAACAACGTTGCGCAAACTATTAACTGGCGAACTACTTACTCTAGCTTCCCGGCA
ACAATTAATAGACTGGATGGAGGCGGATAAAGTTGCAGGACCACTTCTGCGCTCGGCCCTTCCGGCTGGC
TGGTTTATTGCTGATAAATCTGGAGCCGGTGAGCGTGGAAGCCGCGGTATCATTGCAGCACTGGGGCCAG
ATGGTAAGCCCTCCCGTATCGTAGTTATCTACACGACGGGGAGTCAGGCAACTATGGATGAACGAAATAG
ACAGATCGCTGAGATAGGTGCCTCACTGATTAAGCATTGGTAACTGTCAGACCAAGTTTACTCATATATA
CTTTAGATTGATTTAAAACTTCATTTTTAATTTAAAAGGATCTAGGTGAAGATCCTTTTTGATAATCTCA
TGACCAAAATCCCTTAACGTGAGTTTTCGTTCCACTGAGCGTCAGACCCCGTAGAAAAGATCAAAGGATC
TTCTTGAGATCCTTTTTTTCTGCGCGTAATCTGCTGCTTGCAAACAAAAAAACCACCGCTACCAGCGGTG
GTTTGTTTGCCGGATCAAGAGCTACCAACTCTTTTTCCGAAGGTAACTGGCTTCAGCAGAGCGCAGATAC
CAAATACTGTTCTTCTAGTGTAGCCGTAGTTAGGCCACCACTTCAAGAACTCTGTAGCACCGCCTACATA
CCTCGCTCTGCTAATCCTGTTACCAGTGGCTGCTGCCAGTGGCGATAAGTCGTGTCTTACCGGGTTGGAC
TCAAGACGATAGTTACCGGATAAGGCGCAGCGGTCGGGCTGAACGGGGGGTTCGTGCACACAGCCCAGCT
TGGAGCGAACGACCTACACCGAACTGAGATACCTACAGCGTGAGCTATGAGAAAGCGCCACGCTTCCCGA
AGGGAGAAAGGCGGACAGGTATCCGGTAAGCGGCAGGGTCGGAACAGGAGAGCGCACGAGGGAGCTTCCA
GGGGGAAACGCCTGGTATCTTTATAGTCCTGTCGGGTTTCGCCACCTCTGACTTGAGCGTCGATTTTTGT
GATGCTCGTCAGGGGGGCGGAGCCTATGGAAAAACGCCAGCAACGCGGCCTTTTTACGGTTCCTGGCCTT
TTGCTGGCCTTTTGCTCACATGTGAGGGCCTATTTCCCATGATTCCTTCATATTTGCATATACGATACAA
GGCTGTTAGAGAGATAATTGGAATTAATTTGACTGTAAACACAAAGATATTAGTACAAAATACGTGACGT
AGAAAGTAATAATTTCTTGGGTAGTTTGCAGTTTTAAAATTATGTTTTAAAATGGACTATCATATGCTTA
CCGTAACTTGAAAGTATTTCGATTTCTTGGCTTTATATATCTTGTGGAAAGGACGAAACACCGAAGTAAA
ACCTCTACAAATGGTTTAAGAGCTATGCTGGAAACAGCATAGCAAGTTTAAATAAGGCTAGTCCGTTATC
AACTTGAAAAAGTGGCACCGAGTCGGTGCTTTTTTGTTTTAGAGCTAGAAATAGCAAGTTAAAATAAGGC
TAGTCCGTTTTTAGCGCGTGCGCCAATTCTGCAGACAAATGGCTCTAGAGGTACCCGTTACATAACTTAC
GGTAAATGGCCCGCCTGGCTGACCGCCCAACGACCCCCGCCCATTGACGTCAATAGTAACGCCAATAGGG
ACTTTCCATTGACGTCAATGGGTGGAGTATTTACGGTAAACTGCCCACTTGGCAGTACATCAAGTGTATC
ATATGCCAAGTACGCCCCCTATTGACGTCAATGACGGTAAATGGCCCGCCTGGCATTGTGCCCAGTACAT
GACCTTATGGGACTTTCCTACTTGGCAGTACATCTACGTATTAGTCATCGCTATTACCATGGTCGAGGTG
AGCCCCACGTTCTGCTTCACTCTCCCCATCTCCCCCCCCTCCCCACCCCCAATTTTGTATTTATTTATTT
TTTAATTATTTTGTGCAGCGATGGGGGCGGGGGGGGGGG
